>Addgene plasmid #204776 | SARS-CoV-2 Mpro protease (G143S mutant - clinical mutant); aliases: 3CLpro, 3C-like | addgene full sequence | sequence record 416356 | Addgene NGS Result
CAGCTGATTGCCCTTCACCGCCTGGCCCTGAGAGAGTTGCAGCAAGCGGTCCACGCTGGTTTGCCCCAGC
AGGCGAAAATCCTGTTTGATGGTGGTTAACGGCGGGATATAACATGAGCTGTCTTCGGTATCGTCGTATC
CCACTACCGAGATATCCGCACCAACGCGCAGCCCGGACTCGGTAATGGCGCGCATTGCGCCCAGCGCCAT
CTGATCGTTGGCAACCAGCATCGCAGTGGGAACGATGCCCTCATTCAGCATTTGCATGGTTTGTTGAAAA
CCGGACATGGCACTCCAGTCGCCTTCCCGTTCCGCTATCGGCTGAATTTGATTGCGAGTGAGATATTTAT
GCCAGCCAGCCAGACGCAGACGCGCCGAGACAGAACTTAATGGGCCCGCTAACAGCGCGATTTGCTGGTG
ACCCAATGCGACCAGATGCTCCACGCCCAGTCGCGTACCGTCTTCATGGGAGAAAATAATACTGTTGATG
GGTGTCTGGTCAGAGACATCAAGAAATAACGCCGGAACATTAGTGCAGGCAGCTTCCACAGCAATGGCAT
CCTGGTCATCCAGCGGATAGTTAATGATCAGCCCACTGACGCGTTGCGCGAGAAGATTGTGCACCGCCGC
TTTACAGGCTTCGACGCCGCTTCGTTCTACCATCGACACCACCACGCTGGCACCCAGTTGATCGGCGCGA
GATTTAATCGCCGCGACAATTTGCGACGGCGCGTGCAGGGCCAGACTGGAGGTGGCAACGCCAATCAGCA
ACGACTGTTTGCCCGCCAGTTGTTGTGCCACGCGGTTGGGAATGTAATTCAGCTCCGCCATCGCCGCTTC
CACTTTTTCCCGCGTTTTCGCAGAAACGTGGCTGGCCTGGTTCACCACGCGGGAAACGGTCTGATAAGAG
ACACCGGCATACTCTGCGACATCGTATAACGTTACTGGTTTCACATTCACCACCCTGAATTGACTCTCTT
CCGGGCGCTATCATGCCATACCGCGAAAGGTTTTGCGCCATTCGATGGTGTCCGGGATCTCGACGCTCTC
CCTTATGCGACTCCTGCATTAGGAAGCAGCCCAGTAGTAGGTTGAGGCCGTTGAGCACCGCCGCCGCAAG
GAATGGTGCATGCAAGGAGATGGCGCCCAACAGTCCCCCGGCCACGGGGCCTGCCACCATACCCACGCCG
AAACAAGCGCTCATGAGCCCGAAGTGGCGAGCCCGATCTTCCCCATCGGTGATGTCGGCGATATAGGCGC
CAGCAACCGCACCTGTGGCGCCGGTGATGCCGGCCACGATGCGTCCGGCGTAGAGGATCGAGATCTCGAT
CCCGCGAAATTAATACGACTCACTATAGGGGAATTGTGAGCGGATAACAATTCCCCTCTAGAAATAATTT
TGTTTAACTTTAAGAAGGAGATATACCATGAAACATCACCATCACCATCACCCCATGAGCGATTACGACA
TCCCCACTACTGAGAATCTTTATTTTCAGGGCGCCATGTCAGCCGTGCTGCAGAGTGGTTTTAGAAAAAT
GGCATTCCCATCTGGTAAAGTTGAGGGTTGTATGGTACAAGTAACTTGTGGTACAACTACACTTAACGGT
CTTTGGCTTGATGACGTAGTTTACTGTCCAAGACATGTGATCTGCACCTCTGAAGACATGCTTAACCCTA
ATTATGAAGATTTACTCATTCGTAAGTCTAATCATAATTTCTTGGTACAGGCTGGTAATGTTCAACTCAG
GGTTATTGGACATTCTATGCAAAATTGTGTACTTAAGCTTAAGGTTGATACAGCCAATCCTAAGACACCT
AAGTATAAGTTTGTTCGCATTCAACCAGGACAGACTTTTTCAGTGTTAGCTTGTTACAATGGTTCACCAT
CTGGTGTTTACCAATGTGCTATGAGGCCCAATTTCACTATTAAGGGTTCATTCCTTAATAGTTCATGTGG
TAGTGTTGGTTTTAACATAGATTATGACTGTGTCTCTTTTTGTTACATGCACCATATGGAATTACCAACT
GGAGTTCATGCTGGCACAGACTTAGAAGGTAACTTTTATGGACCTTTTGTTGACAGGCAAACAGCACAAG
CAGCTGGTACGGACACAACTATTACAGTTAATGTTTTAGCTTGGTTGTACGCTGCTGTTATAAATGGAGA
CAGGTGGTTTCTCAATCGATTTACCACAACTCTTAATGACTTTAACCTTGTGGCTATGAAGTACAATTAT
GAACCTCTAACACAAGACCATGTTGACATACTAGGACCTCTTTCTGCTCAAACTGGAATTGCCGTTTTAG
ATATGTGTGCTTCATTAAAAGAATTACTGCAAAATGGTATGAATGGACGTACCATATTGGGTAGTGCTTT
ATTAGAAGATGAATTTACACCTTTTGATGTTGTTAGACAATGCTCAGGTGTTACTTTCCAATAACCGCGT
CGGGTCACCACCACCACCACCACTGAGATCCGGCTGCTAACAAAGCCCGAAAGGAAGCTGAGTTGGCTGC
TGCCACCGCTGAGCAATAACTAGCATAACCCCTTGGGGCCTCTAAACGGGTCTTGAGGGGTTTTTTGCTG
AAAGGAGGAACTATATCCGGATTGGCGAATGGG
[124 nt withheld, positions 2624-2747]
C
[91 nt withheld, positions 2749-2839]
A
[49 nt withheld, positions 2841-2889]
CCTTTGACGTTGGAGTCCACGTTCTTT
[37 nt withheld, positions 2917-2953]
ACCCTATCTCGGTCTATTCTTTTGATTTATAAGGGATTTTGCCGATTTCGGCCTATTGGTTAAAAAATGA
GCTGATTTAACAAAAATTTAACGCGAATTTTAACAAAATATTAACGCTTACAATTTAGGTGGCACTTTTC
GGGGAAATGTGCGCGGAACCCCTATTTGTTTATTTTTCTAAATACATTCAAATATGTATCCGCTCATGAA
TTAATTCTTAGAAAAACTCATCGAGCATCAAATGAAACTGCAATTTATTCATATCAGGATTATCAATACC
ATATTTTTGAAAAAGCCGTTTCTGTAATGAAGGAGAAAACTCACCGAGGCAGTTCCATAGGATGGCAAGA
TCCTGGTATCGGTCTGCGATTCCGACTCGTCCAACATCAATACAACCTATTAATTTCCCCTCGTCAAAAA
TAAGGTTATCAAGTGAGAAATCACCATGAGTGACGACTGAATCCGGTGAGAATGGCAAAAGTTTATGCAT
TTCTTTCCAGACTTGTTCAACAGGCCAGCCATTACGCTCGTCATCAAAATCACTCGCATCAACCAAACCG
TTATTCATTCGTGATTGCGCCTGAGCGAGACGAAATACGCGATCGCTGTTAAAAGGACAATTACAAACAG
GAATCGAATGCAACCGGCGCAGGAACACTGCCAGCGCATCAACAATATTTTCACCTGAATCAGGATATTC
TTCTAATACCTGGAATGCTGTTTTCCCGGGGATCGCAGTGGTGAGTAACCATGCATCATCAGGAGTACGG
ATAAAATGCTTGATGGTCGGAAGAGGCATAAATTCCGTCAGCCAGTTTAGTCTGACCATCTCATCTGTAA
CATCATTGGCAACGCTACCTTTGCCATGTTTCAGAAACAACTCTGGCGCATCGGGCTTCCCATACAATCG
ATAGATTGTCGCACCTGATTGCCCGACATTATCGCGAGCCCATTTATACCCATATAAATCAGCATCCATG
TTGGAATTTAATCGCGGCCTAGAGCAAGACGTTTCCCGTTGAATATGGCTCATAACACCCCTTGTATTAC
TGTTTATGTAAGCAGACAGTTTTATTGTTCATGACCAAAATCCCTTAACGTGAGTTTTCGTTCCACTGAG
CGTCAGACCCCGTAGAAAAGATCAAAGGATCTTCTTGAGATCCTTTTTTTCTGCGCGTAATCTGCTGCTT
GCAAACAAAAAAACCACCGCTACCAGCGGTGGTTTGTTTGCCGGATCAAGAGCTACCAACTCTTTTTCCG
AAGGTAACTGGCTTCAGCAGAGCGCAGATACCAAATACTGTCCTTCTAGTGTAGCCGTAGTTAGGCCACC
ACTTCAAGAACTCTGTAGCACCGCCTACATACCTCGCTCTGCTAATCCTGTTACCAGTGGCTGCTGCCAG
TGGCGATAAGTCGTGTCTTACCGGGTTGGACTCAAGACGATAGTTACCGGATAAGGCGCAGCGGTCGGGC
TGAACGGGGGGTTCGTGCACACAGCCCAGCTTGGAGCGAACGACCTACACCGAACTGAGATACCTACAGC
GTGAGCTATGAGAAAGCGCCACGCTTCCCGAAGGGAGAAAGGCGGACAGGTATCCGGTAAGCGGCAGGGT
CGGAACAGGAGAGCGCACGAGGGAGCTTCCAGGGGGAAACGCCTGGTATCTTTATAGTCCTGTCGGGTTT
CGCCACCTCTGACTTGAGCGTCGATTTTTGTGATGCTCGTCAGGGGGGCGGAGCCTATGGAAAAACGCCA
GCAACGCGGCCTTTTTACGGTTCCTGGCCTTTTGCTGGCCTTTTGCTCACATGTTCTTTCCTGCGTTATC
CCCTGATTCTGTGGATAACCGTATTACCGCCTTTGAGTGAGCTGATACCGCTCGCCGCAGCCGAACGACC
GAGCGCAGCGAGTCAGTGAGCGAGGAAGCGGAAGAGCGCCTGATGCGGTATTTTCTCCTTACGCATCTGT
GCGGTATTTCACACCGCAATGGTGCACTCTCAGTACAATCTGCTCTGATGCCGCATAGTTAAGCCAGTAT
ACACTCCGCTATCGCTACGTGACTGGGTCATGGCTGCGCCCCGACACCCGCCAACACCCGCTGACGCGCC
CTGACGGGCTTGTCTGCTCCCGGCATCCGCTTACAGACAAGCTGTGACCGTCTCCGGGAGCTGCATGTGT
CAGAGGTTTTCACCGTCATCACCGAAACGCGCGAGGCAGCTGCGGTAAAGCTCATCAGCGTGGTCGTGAA
GCGATTCACAGATGTCTGCCTGTTCATCCGCGTCCAGCTCGTTGAGTTTCTCCAGAAGCGTTAATGTCTG
GCTTCTGATAAAGCGGGCCATGTTAAGGGCGGTTTTTTCCTGTTTGGTCACTGATGCCTCCGTGTAAGGG
GGATTTCTGTTCATGGGGGTAATGATACCGATGAAACGAGAGAGGATGCTCACGATACGGGTTACTGATG
ATGAACATGCCCGGTTACTGGAACGTTGTGAGGGTAAACAACTGGCGGTATGGATGCGGCGGGACCAGAG
AAAAATCACTCAGGGTCAATGCCAGCGCTTCGTTAATACAGATGTAGGTGTTCCACAGGGTAGCCAGCAG
CATCCTGCGATGCAGATCCGGAACATAATGGTGCAGGGCGCTGACTTCCGCGTTTCCAGACTTTACGAAA
CACGGAAACCGAAGACCATTCATGTTGTTGCTCAGGTCGCAGACGTTTTGCAGCAGCAGTCGCTTCACGT
TCGCTCGCGTATCGGTGATTCATTCTGCTAACCAGTAAGGCAACCCCGCCAGCCTAGCCGGGTCCTCAAC
GACAGGAGCACGATCATGCGCACCCGTGGGGCCGCCATGCCGGCGATAATGGCCTGCTTCTCGCCGAAAC
GTTTGGTGGCGGGACCAGTGACGAAGGCTTGAGCGAGGGCGTGCAAGATTCCGAATACCGCAAGCGACAG
GCCGATCATCGTCGCGCTCCAGCGAAAGCGGTCCTCGCCGAAAATGACCCAGAGCGCTGCCGGCACCTGT
CCTACGAGTTGCATGATAAAGAAGACAGTCATAAGTGCGGCGACGATAGTCATGCCCCGCGCCCACCGGA
AGGAGCTGACTGGGTTGAAGGCTCTCAAGGGCATCGGTCGAGATCCCGGTGCCTAATGAGTGAGCTAACT
TACATTAATTGCGTTGCGCTCACTGCCCGCTTTCCAGTCGGGAAACCTGTCGTGCCAGCTGCATTAATGA
ATCGGCCAACGCGCGGGGAGAGGCGGTTTGCGTATTGGGCGCCAGGGTGGTTTTTCTTTTCACCAGTGAG
ACGGGCAA
Features (pLannotate 1.2.2; 19 found; start..end, strand, type, name):
    955..1032    -  promoter       lacI promoter: lacI
   1040..1319    -  CDS            TcR (fragment): tetracycline efflux protein; tet; confers resistance to tetracycline
   1341..1359    +  promoter       T7 promoter: promoter for bacteriophage T7 RNA polymerase
   1360..1384    +  protein_bind   lac operator: The lac repressor binds to the lac operator to inhibit transcription in E. coli. This inhibition can be relieved by adding lactose or isopropyl-β-D-thiogalactopyranoside (IPTG). lac repressor encoded by lacI
   1399..1421    +  RBS            RBS: efficient ribosome binding site from bacteriophage T7 gene 10 (Olins and Rangwala, 1989)
   1434..1452    +  CDS            7xHis (fragment): 6xHis affinity tag
   1481..1501    +  CDS            capTEV™ (fragment): composite tag for in vivo biotinylation, TEV protease cleavage, and 6xHis tagging
   1509..2492    +  CDS            R1A_SARS2 (fragment): Experimental evidence at protein level: Swiss-Prot protein existence level 1. [Non-structural protein 10]: Plays a pivotal role in viral transcription by stimulating both nsp14 3'-5' exoribonuclease and nsp16 2'-O-methyltransferase activities. Therefore plays an essential role in viral mRNAs cap methylation. From Severe acute respiratory syndrome coronavirus 2 (2019-nCoV) (SARS-CoV-2).
   2540..2587    +  terminator     T7 terminator: transcription terminator for bacteriophage T7 RNA polymerase
   2624..3052    +  rep_origin     f1 ori (sequence partly withheld): f1 bacteriophage origin of replication; arrow indicates direction of (+) strand synthesis
   3105..3162    +  promoter       AmpR promoter (fragment): bla
   3171..3986    -  CDS            KanR: aminoglycoside phosphotransferase; aph(3')-Ia; confers resistance to kanamycin in bacteria or G418 (Geneticin®) in eukaryotes
   4108..4696    +  rep_origin     ori: high-copy-number ColE1/pMB1/pBR322/pUC origin of replication
   4882..5021    -  misc_feature   bom: basis of mobility region from pBR322
   5123..5314    -  CDS            rop: Rop protein, which maintains plasmids at low copy number; rop
   5331..5711    +  CDS            YPB1_ECOLX: Protein predicted: Swiss-Prot protein existence level 4. From Escherichia coli.
   5783..6074    -  CDS            TcR (fragment): tetracycline efflux protein; tet; confers resistance to tetracycline
   6089..6110    -  protein_bind   CAP binding site: CAP binding activates transcription in the presence of cAMP. E. coli catabolite activator protein
   6123..954     -  CDS            lacI (across the origin): lac repressor; lacI; The lac repressor binds to the lac operator to inhibit transcription in E. coli. This inhibition can be relieved by adding lactose or isopropyl-β-D-thiogalactopyranoside (IPTG).
