[The description below was written by a language model from this plasmid's Addgene catalogue record and pLannotate feature annotations shown in this document.]
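Description:
SARS-CoV-2 Mpro protease (G143S mutant) is a 6,251 bp bacterial expression plasmid built on the pET28-LIC backbone, with the insert introduced by ligation-independent cloning. It is propagated in E. coli through a ColE1/pMB1-type origin accompanied by the pBR322 bom region and the rop gene, which tends to moderate copy number (the record lists copy number as unknown). Selection is by kanamycin via an aminoglycoside phosphotransferase gene. An f1 origin is also present. The short tetracycline-resistance and AmpR promoter fragments in the annotation are non-functional remnants of the backbone lineage rather than usable markers.

The payload is the SARS-CoV-2 main protease (Mpro, also called 3CLpro or 3C-like protease), a segment of the ORF1ab replicase polyprotein that carries the G143S substitution, described in the record as a clinical mutant. The automated annotation matches this roughly 980 bp coding region to the replicase polyprotein 1a entry. The nsp10 function text attached to that hit is generic to the polyprotein record and does not describe this insert. Expression is driven by a T7 promoter followed by a lac operator and the T7 gene 10 ribosome binding site, and it ends at a T7 terminator. The plasmid-encoded lacI repressor keeps transcription off until induction with IPTG in a host that supplies T7 RNA polymerase. Upstream of the protease, the annotation detects a polyhistidine tag and a short match to a TEV-cleavage-containing tag. This suggests an N-terminal His tag removable by TEV protease for affinity purification.

The construct is intended for recombinant production of the mutant protease in bacteria. The record does not state specific downstream applications.
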