Addgene plasmid #204776: SARS-CoV-2 Mpro protease (G143S mutant - clinical mutant); aliases: 3CLpro, 3C-like
Purpose: Bacterial expression of Sars Cov 2 MPRO G143S mutant
Depositing lab: ASAP Discovery & Frank von Delft. Depositing organization: University of Oxford.
Backbone
  Vector backbone: pET28-LIC
  Vector type: Bacterial Expression
Growth in bacteria
  Bacterial resistance: Kanamycin, 50 μg/mL
  Growth temperature: 37°C
  Growth strain: DH5alpha
  Copy number: Unknown
Gene/Insert
  Gene/Insert name: Sars Cov 2 MPRO
  Species: Sars Cov 2
  Mutation: G143S
  Entrez Gene: ORF1ab (a.k.a. GU280_gp01)
  Cloning method: Ligation Independent Cloning
How to cite: SARS-CoV-2 Mpro protease (G143S mutant - clinical mutant); aliases: 3CLpro, 3C-like was a gift from ASAP Discovery & Frank von Delft (Addgene plasmid # 204776 ; http://n2t.net/addgene:204776 ; RRID:Addgene_204776)
